>Addgene plasmid #129100 | pFA6a-mNeonGreen-HIS3MX6 | addgene full sequence | sequence record 252098 | Addgene NGS Result
GAGTGCACCATATGGACATATTGTCGTTAGAACGCGGCTACAATTAATACATAACCTTATGTATCATACA
CATACGATTTAGGTGACACTATAGAACGCGGCCGCCAGCTGAAGCTTCGTACGCTGCAGGTCGACGGATC
GGTGACGGTGCTGGTTTAATTAAATGGTGAGTAAAGGCGAGGAGGACAATATGGCGAGCTTACCTGCTAC
CCACGAACTGCACATTTTCGGCTCAATCAATGGTGTAGATTTTGACATGGTCGGTCAGGGGACTGGTAAC
CCTAACGATGGTTATGAGGAGCTAAATCTGAAATCTACTAAAGGGGACCTTCAATTTAGTCCCTGGATAC
TTGTTCCGCACATAGGTTATGGTTTCCACCAATATTTGCCCTACCCTGACGGGATGAGCCCCTTCCAGGC
GGCTATGGTAGATGGCAGTGGCTATCAGGTCCACAGAACAATGCAATTTGAGGACGGGGCCAGCCTAACC
GTGAATTATAGGTACACGTACGAGGGGTCACATATAAAGGGCGAAGCACAGGTGAAGGGGACGGGGTTCC
CGGCGGACGGACCAGTGATGACAAACTCCCTGACCGCTGCCGATTGGTGCCGTAGTAAGAAGACTTATCC
TAACGACAAAACGATAATCAGTACCTTCAAGTGGAGTTATACCACGGGCAACGGGAAAAGATACCGTAGC
ACGGCGAGAACAACTTATACTTTCGCCAAGCCAATGGCTGCCAACTACTTGAAGAATCAGCCCATGTATG
TATTCCGTAAGACGGAGCTGAAACATAGCAAAACCGAACTAAACTTCAAGGAGTGGCAGAAAGCGTTTAC
CGATGTGATGGGTATGGACGAATTGTATAAGTAAGGCGCGCCACTTCTAAATAAGCGAATTTCTTATGAT
TTATGATTTTTATTATTAAATAAGTTATAAAAAAAATAAGTGTATACAAATTTTAAAGTGACTCTTAGGT
TTTAAAACGAAAATTCTTATTCTTGAGTAACTCTTTCCTGTAGGTCAGGTTGCTTTCTCAGGTATAGTAT
GAGGTCGCTCTTATTGACCACACCTCTACCGGCAGATCCGCTAGGGATAACAGGGTAATATAGATCTGTT
TAGCTTGCCTCGTCCCCGCCGGGTCACCCGGCCAGCGACATGGAGGCCCAGAATACCCTCCTTGACAGTC
TTGACGTGCGCAGCTCAGGGGCATGATGTGACTGTCGCCCGTACATTTAGCCCATACATCCCCATGTATA
ATCATTTGCATCCATACATTTTGATGGCCGCACGGCGCGAAGCAAAAATTACGGCTCCTCGCTGCAGACC
TGCGAGCAGGGAAACGCTCCCCTCACAGACGCGTTGAATTGTCCCCACGCCGCGCCCCTGTAGAGAAATA
TAAAAGGTTAGGATTTGCCACTGAGGTTCTTCTTTCATATACTTCCTTTTAAAATCTTGCTAGGATACAG
TTCTCACATCACATCCGAACATAAACAACCATGGGTAGGAGGGCTTTTGTAGAAAGAAATACGAACGAAA
CGAAAATCAGCGTTGCCATCGCTTTGGACAAAGCTCCCTTACCTGAAGAGTCGAATTTTATTGATGAACT
TATAACTTCCAAGCATACAAACCAAAAGGGAGAACAAGTAATCCAAGTAGACACGGGAATTGGATTCTTG
GATCACATGTATCATGCACTGGCTAAACATGCAGGCTGGAGCTTACGACTTTACTCAAGAGGTGATTTAA
TCATCGATGATCATCACACTGCAGAAGATACTGCTATTGCACTTGGTATTGCATTCAAGCAGGCTATGAG
TAACTTTGCCGGCGTTAAAAGATTTGGACATGCTTATTGTCCACTTGACGAAGCTCTTTCTAGAAGCGTA
GTTGACTTGTCGGGACGGCCCTATGCTGTTATCGATTTGGGATTAAAGCGTGAAAAGGTTGGGGAATTGT
CCTGTGAAATGATCCCTCACTTACTATATTCCTTTTCGGTAGCAGCTGGAATTACTTTGCATGTTACCTG
CTTATATGGTAGTAATGACCATCATCGTGCTGAAAGCGCTTTTAAATCTCTGGCTGTTGCCATGCGCGCG
GCTACTAGTCTTACTGGAAGTTCTGAAGTCCCAAGCACGAAGGGAGTGTTGTAAAGAGTACTGACAATAA
AAAGATTCTTGTTTTCAAGAACTTGTCATTTGTATAGTTTTTTTATATTGTAGTTGTTCTATTTTAATCA
AATGTTAGCGTGATTTATATTTTTTTTCGCCTCGACATCATCTGCCCAGATGCGAAGTTAAGTGCGCAGA
AAGTAATATCATGCGTCAATCGTATGTGAATGCTGGTCGCTATACTGCTGTCGATTCGATACTAACGCCG
CCATCCAGTTTAAACGAGCTCGAATTCATCGATGATATCAGATCCACTAGTGGCCTATGCGGCCGCGGAT
CTGCCGGTCTCCCTATAGTGAGTCGTATTAATTTCGATAAGCCAGGTTAACCTGCATTAATGAATCGGCC
AACGCGCGGGGAGAGGCGGTTTGCGTATTGGGCGCTCTTCCGCTTCCTCGCTCACTGACTCGCTGCGCTC
GGTCGTTCGGCTGCGGCGAGCGGTATCAGCTCACTCAAAGGCGGTAATACGGTTATCCACAGAATCAGGG
GATAACGCAGGAAAGAACATGTGAGCAAAAGGCCAGCAAAAGGCCAGGAACCGTAAAAAGGCCGCGTTGC
TGGCGTTTTTCCATAGGCTCCGCCCCCCTGACGAGCATCACAAAAATCGACGCTCAAGTCAGAGGTGGCG
AAACCCGACAGGACTATAAAGATACCAGGCGTTTCCCCCTGGAAGCTCCCTCGTGCGCTCTCCTGTTCCG
ACCCTGCCGCTTACCGGATACCTGTCCGCCTTTCTCCCTTCGGGAAGCGTGGCGCTTTCTCATAGCTCAC
GCTGTAGGTATCTCAGTTCGGTGTAGGTCGTTCGCTCCAAGCTGGGCTGTGTGCACGAACCCCCCGTTCA
GCCCGACCGCTGCGCCTTATCCGGTAACTATCGTCTTGAGTCCAACCCGGTAAGACACGACTTATCGCCA
CTGGCAGCAGCCACTGGTAACAGGATTAGCAGAGCGAGGTATGTAGGCGGTGCTACAGAGTTCTTGAAGT
GGTGGCCTAACTACGGCTACACTAGAAGAACAGTATTTGGTATCTGCGCTCTGCTGAAGCCAGTTACCTT
CGGAAAAAGAGTTGGTAGCTCTTGATCCGGCAAACAAACCACCGCTGGTAGCGGTGGTTTTTTTGTTTGC
AAGCAGCAGATTACGCGCAGAAAAAAAGGATCTCAAGAAGATCCTTTGATCTTTTCTACGGGGTCTGACG
CTCAGTGGAACGAAAACTCACGTTAAGGGATTTTGGTCATGAGATTATCAAAAAGGATCTTCACCTAGAT
CCTTTTAAATTAAAAATGAAGTTTTAAATCAATCTAAAGTATATATGAGTAAACTTGGTCTGACAGTTAC
CAATGCTTAATCAGTGAGGCACCTATCTCAGCGATCTGTCTATTTCGTTCATCCATAGTTGCCTGACTCC
CCGTCGTGTAGATAACTACGATACGGGAGGGCTTACCATCTGGCCCCAGTGCTGCAATGATACCGCGAGA
CCCACGCTCACCGGCTCCAGATTTATCAGCAATAAACCAGCCAGCCGGAAGGGCCGAGCGCAGAAGTGGT
CCTGCAACTTTATCCGCCTCCATCCAGTCTATTAATTGTTGCCGGGAAGCTAGAGTAAGTAGTTCGCCAG
TTAATAGTTTGCGCAACGTTGTTGCCATTGCTACAGGCATCGTGGTGTCACGCTCGTCGTTTGGTATGGC
TTCATTCAGCTCCGGTTCCCAACGATCAAGGCGAGTTACATGATCCCCCATGTTGTGCAAAAAAGCGGTT
AGCTCCTTCGGTCCTCCGATCGTTGTCAGAAGTAAGTTGGCCGCAGTGTTATCACTCATGGTTATGGCAG
CACTGCATAATTCTCTTACTGTCATGCCATCCGTAAGATGCTTTTCTGTGACTGGTGAGTACTCAACCAA
GTCATTCTGAGAATAGTGTATGCGGCGACCGAGTTGCTCTTGCCCGGCGTCAATACGGGATAATACCGCG
CCACATAGCAGAACTTTAAAAGTGCTCATCATTGGAAAACGTTCTTCGGGGCGAAAACTCTCAAGGATCT
TACCGCTGTTGAGATCCAGTTCGATGTAACCCACTCGTGCACCCAACTGATCTTCAGCATCTTTTACTTT
CACCAGCGTTTCTGGGTGAGCAAAAACAGGAAGGCAAAATGCCGCAAAAAAGGGAATAAGGGCGACACGG
AAATGTTGAATACTCATACTCTTCCTTTTTCAATATTATTGAAGCATTTATCAGGGTTATTGTCTCATGA
GCGGATACATATTTGAATGTATTTAGAAAAATAAACAAATAGGGGTTCCGCGCACATTTCCCCGAAAAGT
GCCACCTGACGTCTAAGAAACCATTATTATCATGACATTAACCTATAAAAATAGGCGTATCACGAGGCCC
TTTCGTCTCGCGCGTTTCGGTGATGACGGTGAAAACCTCTGACACATGCAGCTCCCGGAGACGGTCACAG
CTTGTCTGTAAGCGGATGCCGGGAGCAGACAAGCCCGTCAGGGCGCGTCAGCGGGTGTTGGCGGGTGTCG
GGGCTGGCTTAACTATGCGGCATCAGAGCAGATTGTACTGA
Features (pLannotate 1.2.2; 13 found; start..end, strand, type, name):
     77..95      +  promoter       SP6 promoter: promoter for bacteriophage SP6 RNA polymerase
    164..871     +  CDS            mNeonGreen: mNeonGreen is a basic (constitutively fluorescent) green/yellow fluorescent protein published in 2013, derived from Branchiostoma lanceolatum. It is reported to be a very rapidly-maturing monomer with moderate acid sensitivity.
    895..1082    +  terminator     ADH1 terminator: S. cerevisiae ADH1; transcription terminator for the S. cerevisiae alcohol dehydrogenase 1 (ADH1) gene
   1157..1500    +  promoter       TEF promoter: Ashbya gossypii TEF promoter
   1501..2154    +  CDS            S. pombe his5: imidazoleglycerol-phosphate dehydratase, required for histidine biosynthesis; Schizosaccharomyces pombe his5; yeast auxotrophic marker; corresponds to S. cerevisiae HIS3
   2160..2357    +  terminator     TEF terminator: Ashbya gossypii TEF terminator
   2462..2480    -  promoter       T7 promoter: promoter for bacteriophage T7 RNA polymerase
   2502..2555    -  CDS            lacI (fragment): lac repressor; lacI; The lac repressor binds to the lac operator to inhibit transcription in E. coli. This inhibition can be relieved by adding lactose or isopropyl-β-D-thiogalactopyranoside (IPTG).
   2738..3326    -  rep_origin     ori: high-copy-number ColE1/pMB1/pBR322/pUC origin of replication
   3497..4357    -  CDS            AmpR: β-lactamase; bla; confers resistance to ampicillin, carbenicillin, and related antibiotics
   4358..4462    -  promoter       AmpR promoter: bla
   4557..4592    +  CDS            rop (fragment): Rop protein, which maintains plasmids at low copy number; rop
   4694..14      +  misc_feature   bom (fragment) (across the origin): basis of mobility region from pBR322
