[The description below was written by a language model from this plasmid's Addgene catalogue record and pLannotate feature annotations shown in this document.]
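Description:
pFA6a-mNeonGreen-HIS3MX6 is a PCR-template plasmid of the pFA6a family, used to tag genes at their 3' end in Saccharomyces cerevisiae so that the encoded protein carries a C-terminal mNeonGreen fusion. Although catalogued as a yeast expression vector, the annotated 4,731 nt sequence shows no yeast replication origin or centromere. It is maintained only in E. coli, through a high-copy ColE1/pUC-type origin and an ampicillin resistance gene (β-lactamase with its own promoter). The short lacI, rop and bom fragments are non-functional remnants of the backbone. SP6 and T7 phage promoters flank the module and mainly serve as sequencing primer sites.

The functional module has two parts in the same orientation. The first is the 708 bp mNeonGreen coding sequence, a bright, rapidly maturing monomeric green/yellow fluorescent protein derived from Branchiostoma lanceolatum. It was cloned between retained PacI and AscI sites and is followed by the S. cerevisiae ADH1 terminator. It has no yeast promoter of its own, because expression is meant to come from the tagged gene's native promoter after in-frame integration. The second part is the HIS3MX6 marker: the Schizosaccharomyces pombe his5 gene, which complements S. cerevisiae his3 mutations, driven by the Ashbya gossypii TEF promoter and ended by the TEF terminator. These heterologous sequences limit recombination with the host HIS3 locus.

In use, the module is amplified with primers that anneal at the start of mNeonGreen and downstream of the marker and that carry gene-specific homology tails. The product integrates by homologous recombination, and histidine prototrophs are selected. The resulting strains allow live-cell imaging of proteins expressed at endogenous levels.
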