Addgene plasmid #129100: pFA6a-mNeonGreen-HIS3MX6
Purpose: For tagging genes at 3'end (C-terminal end of protein) in S. cerevisiae with mNeonGreen
Depositing lab: Wei-Lih Lee. Depositing organization: Dartmouth College and Medical School.
Backbone
  Vector backbone: pFA6a
  Vector type: Yeast Expression
  Selectable markers: HIS3
Growth in bacteria
  Bacterial resistance: Ampicillin, 100 μg/mL
  Growth temperature: 37°C
  Growth strain: DH5alpha
  Copy number: High Copy
Gene/Insert
  Gene/Insert name: mNeonGreen
  Species: Branchiostoma lanceolatum
  Insert size (bp): 708
  Cloning method: Restriction Enzyme; 5′ cloning site PacI (not destroyed); 3′ cloning site AscI (not destroyed)
  Sequencing primers: 5′ SP6
Terms and licenses: Academic/Nonprofit Terms; Industry Terms: Not Available to Industry
Depositor comments: To design forward PCR primer for C-terminal tagging, use: 5'-(gene-specific sequence) ATGGTGAGTAAAGGCGAGGA-3'. To design reverse PCR primer for C-terminal tagging, use: 5'-(gene-specific sequence) GAATTCGAGCTCGTTTAAAC-3'.
How to cite: pFA6a-mNeonGreen-HIS3MX6 was a gift from Wei-Lih Lee (Addgene plasmid # 129100 ; http://n2t.net/addgene:129100 ; RRID:Addgene_129100)
